Addgene plasmid #194220: MTK Lentivirus Single Cassette Destination Vector (pAN2414)
Purpose: (Empty Backbone) Backbone for constructing single casette expression plasmids using the Mammalian Tookit
Depositing lab: Hana El-Samad. Depositing organization: University of California, San Francisco (UCSF). Publication: Sentinel cells enable genetic detection of SARS-CoV-2 Spike protein. Weinberg ZY, Hilburger CE, Kim M, Cao L, Khalid M, Elmes S, Diwanji D, Hernandez E, Lopez J, Schaefer K, Smith AM, Zhou F, Kumar GR, Ott M, Baker D, El-Samad H. bioRxiv [Preprint]. 2021 Apr 20:2021.04.20.440678. doi: 10.1101/2021.04.20.440678. PubMed 33907743.
Backbone
  Vector backbone: pAN2414 Lentiviral Destination
  Vector type: Lentiviral
Growth in bacteria
  Bacterial resistance: Ampicillin, 100 μg/mL
  Growth temperature: 37°C
  Growth strain: NEB Stable
  Copy number: Low Copy
Gene/Insert
  Gene/Insert name: None
Terms and licenses: Academic/Nonprofit Terms; Industry Terms: Not Available to Industry
Depositor comments: Please visit https://doi.org/10.1101/2021.04.20.440678 for bioRxiv preprint.
How to cite: MTK Lentivirus Single Cassette Destination Vector (pAN2414) was a gift from Hana El-Samad (Addgene plasmid # 194220 ; http://n2t.net/addgene:194220 ; RRID:Addgene_194220)
