[The description below was written by a language model from this plasmid's Addgene catalogue record and pLannotate feature annotations shown in this document.]
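Description:
MTK Lentivirus Single Cassette Destination Vector (pAN2414) is an empty lentiviral backbone from the Mammalian Toolkit (MTK), a modular cloning system. It serves as the recipient plasmid into which a single expression cassette is assembled, and the record lists no insert. It is maintained in E. coli under ampicillin selection (AmpR with its own promoter) on a ColE1/pMB1-family origin. The catalogue lists it as low copy and recommends a recombination-tolerant strain, as is usual for plasmids carrying repeated LTRs.

The viral portion is HIV-1 derived. A full-length LTR at the upstream end (labelled "3' LTR" by the annotation software but sitting in the 5' position) is followed by the Ψ packaging signal with a partial gag sequence, the Rev response element for Rev-dependent nuclear export of the genomic RNA, and the cPPT/CTS. The unit ends with a ΔU3 self-inactivating 3' LTR, which removes viral promoter activity from the integrated provirus. Between the cPPT and the 3' LTR sits a superfolder GFP coding sequence followed by the bacterial rrnB T1 and T7Te terminators. This arrangement suggests a bacterial dropout marker that is replaced when a cassette is assembled, allowing visual screening of colonies, although the record does not state this or identify the flanking cloning sites or a promoter for the GFP. No WPRE, mammalian promoter or mammalian selection marker is annotated within the LTRs, so these would presumably have to come from the assembled parts.

Outside the viral unit, the backbone retains an SV40 promoter, gpt fragments, SV40 small t intron and poly(A) sequences, and pBR322 remnants, which appear to be legacy elements. The associated publication concerns engineered sentinel cells for detecting SARS-CoV-2 Spike protein.
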