Features (pLannotate 1.2.2; 30 found; start..end, strand, type, name):
     84..717     +  LTR            3' LTR: 3' long terminal repeat (LTR) from HIV-1
    764..889     +  misc_feature   HIV-1 Ψ: packaging signal of human immunodeficiency virus type 1
    873..1211    +  CDS            HIV-1 gag (fragment): gag protein from human immunodeficiency virus 1; gag
   1386..1619    +  misc_feature   RRE: The Rev response element (RRE) of HIV-1 allows for Rev-dependent mRNA export from the nucleus to the cytoplasm.
   1996..2096    +  CDS            Rev (fragment): human immunodeficiency virus 1 (HIV-1) Rev protein; rev; enhances nuclear export of unspliced and incompletely spliced viral mRNAs
   2133..2250    +  misc_feature   cPPT/CTS: central polypurine tract and central termination sequence of HIV-1
   2479..3192    +  CDS            superfolder GFP: GFP variant that folds robustly even when fused to poorly folded proteins (Pédelacq et al., 2006)
   3204..3275    +  terminator     rrnB T1 terminator: transcription terminator T1 from the E. coli rrnB gene
   3291..3318    +  terminator     T7Te terminator: phage T7 early transcription terminator
   3351..3371    +  misc_feature   MCS (fragment): pBluescript multiple cloning site
   3388..3456    +  CDS            nef (fragment): NEF_HV1Z2 - Experimental evidence at protein level: Swiss-Prot protein existence level 1. Extracellular Nef protein targets CD4(+) T-lymphocytes for apoptosis by interacting with CXCR4 surface receptors. From Human immunodeficiency virus type 1 group M subtype D (isolate Z2/CDC-Z34) (HIV-1).
   3458..3691    +  LTR            3' LTR (ΔU3): self-inactivating 3' long terminal repeat (LTR) from HIV-1
   3716..3734    -  promoter       SP6 promoter: promoter for bacteriophage SP6 RNA polymerase
   3962..4241    +  CDS            TcR (fragment): tetracycline efflux protein; tet; confers resistance to tetracycline
   4242..4290    -  misc_feature   bom (fragment): basis of mobility region from pBR322
   4392..4427    -  CDS            rop (fragment): Rop protein, which maintains plasmids at low copy number; rop
   4633..5221    -  rep_origin     ori: high-copy-number ColE1/pMB1/pBR322/pUC origin of replication
   5324..5428    +  promoter       AmpR promoter: bla
   5429..6289    +  CDS            AmpR: β-lactamase; bla; confers resistance to ampicillin, carbenicillin, and related antibiotics
   6425..6558    +  rep_origin     RSF ori (fragment): Plasmids containing the RSF 1030 origin of replication can be propagated in E. coli cells that contain additional plasmids with compatible origins.
   6560..6616    +  CDS            lacI (fragment): lac repressor; lacI; The lac repressor binds to the lac operator to inhibit transcription in E. coli. This inhibition can be relieved by adding lactose or isopropyl-β-D-thiogalactopyranoside (IPTG).
   6623..6952    +  promoter       SV40 promoter: SV40 enhancer and early promoter
   7152..7271    +  CDS            gpt (fragment): XGPT_ECOLI - Also known as gpp, gxu. Experimental evidence at protein level: Swiss-Prot protein existence level 1. Purine salvage pathway enzyme that catalyzes the transfer of the ribosyl-5-phosphate group from 5-phospho-alpha-D-ribose 1- diphosphate (PRPP) to the N9 position of the 6-oxopurines guanine and xanthine to form the corresponding ribonucleotides GMP (guanosine 5'- monophosphate) and XMP (xanthosine 5'-monophosphate), with the release of PPi. To a lesser extent, also acts on hypoxanthine (PubMed:9100006, PubMed:3886014). Does not ribophosphorylate adenine (PubMed:3886014). From Esch
   7271..7606    +  CDS            gpt (fragment): XGPT_ECOLI - Also known as gpp, gxu. Experimental evidence at protein level: Swiss-Prot protein existence level 1. Purine salvage pathway enzyme that catalyzes the transfer of the ribosyl-5-phosphate group from 5-phospho-alpha-D-ribose 1- diphosphate (PRPP) to the N9 position of the 6-oxopurines guanine and xanthine to form the corresponding ribonucleotides GMP (guanosine 5'- monophosphate) and XMP (xanthosine 5'-monophosphate), with the release of PPi. To a lesser extent, also acts on hypoxanthine (PubMed:9100006, PubMed:3886014). Does not ribophosphorylate adenine (PubMed:3886014). From Esch
   7701..8006    +  CDS            frsA (fragment): FRSA_ECOLI - Also known as yafA. Experimental evidence at protein level: Swiss-Prot protein existence level 1. Catalyzes the hydrolysis of esters (PubMed:15808744). Displays esterase activity toward pNP-butyrate (PubMed:15808744). May stimulate mixed-acid fermentation by acting as a fermentation/respiration switch that down-regulates respiration and up- regulates fermentation rates (PubMed:15169777). From Escherichia coli (strain K12).
   8010..8084    +  CDS            small t antigen (fragment): SV40 (simian virus 40) small t antigen
   8086..8151    +  intron         small t intron: SV40 (simian virus 40) small t antigen intron
   8281..8301    +  CDS            SV40 NLS: nuclear localization signal of SV40 (simian virus 40) large T antigen
   8620..8703    +  CDS            large T antigen (fragment): large T antigen from SV40 (simian virus 40)
   8726..8860    +  polyA_signal   SV40 poly(A) signal: SV40 polyadenylation signal
>Addgene plasmid #194220 | MTK Lentivirus Single Cassette Destination Vector (pAN2414) | addgene full sequence | sequence record 383905 | Addgene NGS Result
TTACTCTAAACCTGTGATTCCTCTGAATTATTTTCATTTTAAAGAAATTGTATTTGTTAAATATGTACTA
CAAACTTAGTAGTTGGAAGGGCTAATTCACTCCCAAAGAAGACAAGATATCCTTGATCTGTGGATCTACC
ACACACAAGGCTACTTCCCTGATTAGCAGAACTACACACCAGGGCCAGGGGTCAGATATCCACTGACCTT
TGGATGGTGCTACAAGCTAGTACCAGTTGAGCCAGATAAGGTAGAAGAGGCCAATAAAGGAGAGAACACC
AGCTTGTTACACCCTGTGAGCCTGCATGGGATGGATGACCCGGAGAGAGAAGTGTTAGAGTGGAGGTTTG
ACAGCCGCCTAGCATTTCATCACGTGGCCCGAGAGCTGCATCCGGAGTACTTCAAGAACTGCTGATATCG
AGCTTGCTACAAGGGACTTTCCGCTGGGGACTTTCCAGGGAGGCGTGGCCTGGGCGGGACTGGGGAGTGG
CGAGCCCTCAGATCCTGCATATAAGCAGCTGCTTTTTGCCTGTACTGGGACTCTCTGGTTAGACCAGATC
TGAGCCTGGGAGCTCTCTGGCTAACTAGGGAACCCACTGCTTAAGCCTCAATAAAGCTTGCCTTGAGTGC
TTCAAGTAGTGTGTGCCCGTCTGTTGTGTGACTCTGGTAACTAGAGATCCCTCAGACCCTTTTAGTCAGT
GTGGAAAATCTCTAGCAGTGGCGCCCGAACAGGGACTTGAAAGCGAAAGGGAAACCAGAGGAGCTCTCTC
GACGCAGGACTCGGCTTGCTGAAGCGCGCACGGCAAGAGGCGAGGGGCGGCGACTGGTGAGTACGCCAAA
AATTTTGACTAGCGGAGGCTAGAAGGAGAGAGATGGGTGCGAGAGCGTCAGTATTAAGCGGGGGAGAATT
AGATCGCGATGGGAAAAAATTCGGTTAAGGCCAGGGGGAAAGAAAAAATATAAATTAAAACATATAGTAT
GGGCAAGCAGGGAGCTAGAACGATTCGCAGTTAATCCTGGCCTGTTAGAAACATCAGAAGGCTGTAGACA
AATACTGGGACAGCTACAACCATCCCTTCAGACAGGATCAGAAGAACTTAGATCATTATATAATACAGTA
GCAACCCTCTATTGTGTGCATCAAAGGATAGAGATAAAAGACACCAAGGAAGCTTTAGACAAGATAGAGG
AAGAGCAAAACAAAAGTAAGACCACCGCACAGCAAGCGGCCGGCCGCTGATCTTCAGACCTGGAGGAGGA
GATATGAGGGACAATTGGAGAAGTGAATTATATAAATATAAAGTAGTAAAAATTGAACCATTAGGAGTAG
CACCCACCAAGGCAAAGAGAAGAGTGGTGCAGAGAGAAAAAAGAGCAGTGGGAATAGGAGCTTTGTTCCT
TGGGTTCTTGGGAGCAGCAGGAAGCACTATGGGCGCAGCGTCAATGACGCTGACGGTACAGGCCAGACAA
TTATTGTCTGGTATAGTGCAGCAGCAGAACAATTTGCTGAGGGCTATTGAGGCGCAACAGCATCTGTTGC
AACTCACAGTCTGGGGCATCAAGCAGCTCCAGGCAAGAATCCTGGCTGTGGAAAGATACCTAAAGGATCA
ACAGCTCCTGGGGATTTGGGGTTGCTCTGGAAAACTCATTTGCACCACTGCTGTGCCTTGGAATGCTAGT
TGGAGTAATAAATCTCTGGAACAGATTTGGAATCACACGACCTGGATGGAGTGGGACAGAGAAATTAACA
ATTACACAAGCTTAATACACTCCTTAATTGAAGAATCGCAAAACCAGCAAGAAAAGAATGAACAAGAATT
ATTGGAATTAGATAAATGGGCAAGTTTGTGGAATTGGTTTAACATAACAAATTGGCTGTGGTATATAAAA
TTATTCATAATGATAGTAGGAGGCTTGGTAGGTTTAAGAATAGTTTTTGCTGTACTTTCTATAGTGAATA
GAGTTAGGCAGGGATATTCACCATTATCGTTTCAGACCCACCTCCCAACCCCGAGGGGACCCGACAGGCC
CGAAGGAATAGAAGAAGAAGGTGGAGAGAGAGACAGAGACAGATCCATTCGATTAGTGAACGGATCTCGA
CGGTATCGCCAAATGGCAGTATTCATCCACAATTTTAAAAGAAAAGGGGGGATTGGGGGGTACAGTGCAG
GGGAAAGAATAGTAGACATAATAGCAACAGACATACAAACTAAAGAATTACAAAAACAAATTACAAAAAT
TCAAAATTTTCGGGTTTATTACAGGGACAGCAGAGATCCAGTTTGGCCCTCTGATGAGACGAACGTGAGA
CCGAAAGTGAAACGTGATTTCATGCGTCATTTTGAACATTTTGTAAATCTTATTTAATAATGTGTGCGGC
AATTCACATTTAATTTATGAATGTTTTCTTAACATCGCGGCAACTCAAGAAACGGCAGGTTCGGATCTTA
GCTACTAGAGAAAGAGGAGAAATACTAGATGCGTAAAGGCGAAGAGCTGTTCACTGGTGTCGTCCCTATT
CTGGTGGAACTGGATGGTGATGTCAACGGTCATAAGTTTTCCGTGCGTGGCGAGGGTGAAGGTGACGCAA
CTAATGGTAAACTGACGCTGAAGTTCATCTGTACTACTGGTAAACTGCCGGTTCCTTGGCCGACTCTGGT
AACGACGCTGACTTATGGTGTTCAGTGCTTTGCTCGTTATCCGGACCATATGAAGCAGCATGACTTCTTC
AAGTCCGCCATGCCGGAAGGCTATGTGCAGGAACGCACGATTTCCTTTAAGGATGACGGCACGTACAAAA
CGCGTGCGGAAGTGAAATTTGAAGGCGATACCCTGGTAAACCGCATTGAGCTGAAAGGCATTGACTTTAA
AGAGGACGGCAATATCCTGGGCCATAAGCTGGAATACAATTTTAACAGCCACAATGTTTACATCACCGCC
GATAAACAAAAAAATGGCATTAAAGCGAATTTTAAAATTCGCCACAACGTGGAGGATGGCAGCGTGCAGC
TGGCTGATCACTACCAGCAAAACACTCCAATCGGTGATGGTCCTGTTCTGCTGCCAGACAATCACTATCT
GAGCACGCAAAGCGTTCTGTCTAAAGATCCGAACGAGAAACGCGATCATATGGTTCTGCTGGAGTTCGTA
ACCGCAGCGGGCATCACGCATGGTATGGATGAACTGTACAAATGACCAGGCATCAAATAAAACGAAAGGC
TCAGTCGAAAGACTGGGCCTTTCGTTTTATCTGTTGTTTGTCGGTGAACGCTCTCTACTAGAGTCACACT
GGCTCACCTTCGGGTGGGCCTTTCTGCGTTTATAGGTCTCAGCTGCGTCTCAAGCATACACGATACCGTC
GACCTCGAGGGAATTAATTCGAGCTCGGTACCTTTAAGACCAATGACTTACAAGGCAGCTGTAGATCTTA
GCCACTTTTTAAAAGAAAAGGGGGGACTGGAAGGGCTAATTCACTCCCAACGAAGACAAGATCTGCTTTT
TGCTTGTACTGGGTTTCTCTGGTTAGACCAGATCTGAGCCTGGGAGCTCTCTGGCTAACTAGGGAACCCA
CTGCTTAAGCCTCAATAAAGCTTGCCTTGAGTGCTTCAAGTAGTGTGTGCCCGTCTGTTGTGTGACTCTG
GTAACTAGAGATCCCTCAGACCCTTTTAGTCAGTGTGGAAAATCTCTAGCAGCATCTAGAATTAATTCCG
TGTATTCTATAGTGTCACCTAAATCGTATGTGTATGATACATAAGGTTATGTATTAATTGTAGCCGCGTT
CTAACGACAATATGTACAAGCCTAATTGTGTAGCATCTGGCTTACTGAAGCAGACCCTATCATCTCTCTC
GTAAACTGCCGTCAGAGTCGGTTTGGTTGGACGAACCTTCTGAGTTTCTGGTAACGCCGTCCCGCACCCG
GAAATGGTCAGCGAACCAATCAGCAGGGTCATCGCTAGCCAGATCCTCTACGCCGGACGCATCGTGGCCG
GCATCACCGGCGCCACAGGTGCGGTTGCTGGCGCCTATATCGCCGACATCACCGATGGGGAAGATCGGGC
TCGCCACTTCGGGCTCATGAGCGCTTGTTTCGGCGTGGGTATGGTGGCAGGCCCCGTGGCCGGGGGACTG
TTGGGCGCCATCTCCTTGCATGCACCATTCCTTGCGGCGGCGGTGCTCAACGGCCTCAACCTACTACTGG
GCTGCTTCCTAATGCAGGAGTCGCATAAGGGAGAGCGTCGAATGGTGCACTCTCAGTACAATCTGCTCTG
ATGCCGCATAGTTAAGCCAGCCCCGACACCCGCCAACACCCGCTGACGCGCCCTGACGGGCTTGTCTGCT
CCCGGCATCCGCTTACAGACAAGCTGTGACCATCTCCGGGAGCTGCATGTGTCAGAGGTTTTCACCGTCA
TCACCGAAACGCGCGAGATGAAAGGGCCTCGTGATACGCCTATTTTTATAGGTTAATGTCATGATAATAA
TGGTTTCTTAGACGTCAGGTGGCACTTTTCGGGGAAATGTGCCGAGCGGCCGCACGGTTATCCACAGAAT
CAGGGGATAACGCAGGAAAGAACATGTGAGCAAAAGGCCAGCAAAAGGCCAGGAACCGTAAAAAGGCCGC
GTTGCTGGCGTTTTTCCATAGGCTCCGCCCCCCTGACGAGCATCACAAAAATCGACGCTCAAGTCAGAGG
TGGCGAAACCCGACAGGACTATAAAGATACCAGGCGTTTCCCCCTGGAAGCTCCCTCGTGCGCTCTCCTG
TTCCGACCCTGCCGCTTACCGGATACCTGTCCGCCTTTCTCCCTTCGGGAAGCGTGGCGCTTTCTCATAG
CTCACGCTGTAGGTATCTCAGTTCGGTGTAGGTCGTTCGCTCCAAGCTGGGCTGTGTGCACGAACCCCCC
GTTCAGCCCGACCGCTGCGCCTTATCCGGTAACTATCGTCTTGAGTCCAACCCGGTAAGACACGACTTAT
CGCCACTGGCAGCAGCCACTGGTAACAGGATTAGCAGAGCGAGGTATGTAGGCGGTGCTACAGAGTTCTT
GAAGTGGTGGCCTAACTACGGCTACACTAGAAGAACAGTATTTGGTATCTGCGCTCTGCTGAAGCCAGTT
ACCTTCGGAAAAAGAGTTGGTAGCTCTTGATCCGGCAAACAAACCACCGCTGGTAGCGGTGGTTTTTTTG
TTTGCAAGCAGCAGATTACGCGCAGAAAAAAAGGATCTCAAGAAGATCCTTTGATCTTTTCTACGGGGTC
TGACGCTCAGTGGAACGAAAACTCACGTTAAGGGATTTTGGTCATGACAGGTGGCACTTTTCGGGGAAAT
GTGCGCGGAACCCCTATTTGTTTATTTTTCTAAATACATTCAAATATGTATCCGCTCATGAGACAATAAC
CCTGATAAATGCTTCAATAATATTGAAAAAGGAAGAGTATGAGTATTCAACATTTCCGTGTCGCCCTTAT
TCCCTTTTTTGCGGCATTTTGCCTTCCTGTTTTTGCTCACCCAGAAACGCTGGTGAAAGTAAAAGATGCT
GAAGATCAGTTGGGTGCACGAGTGGGTTACATCGAACTGGATCTCAACAGCGGTAAGATCCTTGAGAGTT
TTCGCCCCGAAGAACGTTTTCCAATGATGAGCACTTTTAAAGTTCTGCTATGTGGCGCGGTATTATCCCG
TATTGACGCCGGGCAAGAGCAACTCGGTCGCCGCATACACTATTCTCAGAATGACTTGGTTGAGTACTCA
CCAGTCACAGAAAAGCATCTTACGGATGGCATGACAGTAAGAGAATTATGCAGTGCTGCCATAACCATGA
GTGATAACACTGCGGCCAACTTACTTCTGACAACGATCGGAGGACCGAAGGAGCTAACCGCTTTTTTGCA
CAACATGGGGGATCATGTAACTCGCCTTGATCGTTGGGAACCGGAGCTGAATGAAGCCATACCAAACGAC
GAGCGTGACACCACGATGCCTGTAGCAATGGCAACAACGTTGCGCAAACTATTAACTGGCGAACTACTTA
CTCTAGCTTCCCGGCAACAATTAATAGACTGGATGGAGGCGGATAAAGTTGCAGGACCACTTCTGCGCTC
GGCCCTTCCGGCTGGCTGGTTTATTGCTGATAAATCTGGAGCCGGTGAGCGTGGGTCCCGCGGTATCATT
GCAGCACTGGGGCCAGATGGTAAGCCCTCCCGTATCGTAGTTATCTACACGACGGGGAGTCAGGCAACTA
TGGATGAACGAAATAGACAGATCGCTGAGATAGGTGCCTCACTGATTAAGCATTGGTAACTGTCAGACCA
AGTTTACTCATATATACTTTAGATTGATTTAAAACTTCATTTTTAATTTAAAAGGATCTAGGTGAAGATC
CTTTTTGATAATCGCGGCCGCCAATTTTTTACGGTTCCTGGCCTTTTGCTGGCCTTTTGCTCACATGTTC
TTTCCTGCGTTATCCCCTGATTCTGTGGATAACCGTATTACCGCCTTTGAGTGAGCTGATACCGCTCGCC
GCAGCCGAACGACCGAGCGCAGCGAGTCAGTGAGCGAGGAAGCGGAAGAGCGCCCAATACGCAAACCGCC
TCTCCCCGCGCGTTGGCCGATTCATTAATGCAGCTGTGGAATGTGTGTCAGTTAGGGTGTGGAAAGTCCC
CAGGCTCCCCAGCAGGCAGAAGTATGCAAAGCATGCATCTCAATTAGTCAGCAACCAGGTGTGGAAAGTC
CCCAGGCTCCCCAGCAGGCAGAAGTATGCAAAGCATGCATCTCAATTAGTCAGCAACCATAGTCCCGCCC
CTAACTCCGCCCATCCCGCCCCTAACTCCGCCCAGTTCCGCCCATTCTCCGCCCCATGGCTGACTAATTT
TTTTTATTTATGCAGAGGCCGAGGCCGCCTCGGCCTCTGAGCTATTCCAGAAGTAGTGAGGAGGCTTTTT
TGGAGGCCTAGGCTTTTGCAAAAAGCTTGGACACAAGACAGGCTTGCGAGATATGTTTGAGAATACCACT
TTATCCCGCGTCAGGGAGAGGCAGTGCGTAAAAAGACGCGGACTCATGTGAAATACTGGTTTTTAGTGCG
CCAGATCTCTATAATCTCGCGCAACCTATTTTCCCCTCGAACACTTTTTAAGCCGTAGATAAACAGGCTG
GGACACTTCACATGAGCGAAAAATACATCGTCACCTGGGACATGTTGCAGATCCATGCACGTAAACTCGC
AAGCCGACTGATGCCTTCTGAACAATGGAAAGGCATTATTGCCGTAAGCCGTGGCGGTCTGTACCGGGTG
CGTTACTGGCGCGTGAACTGGGTATTCGTCATGTCGATACCGTTTGTATTTCCAGCTACGATCACGACAA
CCAGCGCGAGCTTAAAGTGCTGAAACGCGCAGAAGGCGATGGCGAAGGCTTCATCGTTATTGATGACCTG
GTGGATACCGGTGGTACTGCGGTTGCGATTCGTGAAATGTATCCAAAAGCGCACTTTGTCACCATCTTCG
CAAAACCGGCTGGTCGTCCGCTGGTTGATGACTATGTTGTTGATATCCCGCAAGATACCTGGATTGAACA
GCCGTGGGATATGGGCGTCGTATTCGTCCCGCCAATCTCCGGTCGCTAATCTTTTCAACGCCTGGCACTG
CCGGGCGTTGTTCTTTTTAACTTCAGGCGGGTTACAATAGTTTCCAGTAAGTATTCTGGAGGCTGCATCC
ATGACACAGGCAAACCTGAGCGAAACCCTGTTCAAACCCCGCTTTAAACATCCTGAAACCTCGACGCTAG
TCCGCCGCTTTAATCACGGCGCACAACCGCCTGTGCAGTCGGCCCTTGATGGTAAAACCATCCCTCACTG
GTATCGCATGATTAACCGTCTGATGTGGATCTGGCGCGGCATTGACCCACGCGAAATCCTCGACGTCCAG
GCACGTATTGTGATGAGCGATGCCGAACGTACCGACGATGATTTATACGATACGGTGATTGGCTACCGTG
GCGGCAACTGGATTTATGAGTGGGCCCCGGATCTTTGTGAAGGAACCTTACTTCTGTGGTGTGACATAAT
TGGACAAACTACCTACAGAGATTTAAAGCTCTAAGGTAAATATAAAATTTTTAAGTGTATAATGTGTTAA
ACTACTGATTCTAATTGTTTGTGTATTTTAGATTCCAACCTATGGAACTGATGAATGGGAGCAGTGGTGG
AATGCCTTTAATGAGGAAAACCTGTTTTGCTCAGAAGAAATGCCATCTAGTGATGATGAGGCTACTGCTG
ACTCTCAACATTCTACTCCTCCAAAAAAGAAGAGAAAGGTAGAAGACCCCAAGGACTTTCCTTCAGAATT
GCTAAGTTTTTTGAGTCATGCTGTGTTTAGTAATAGAACTCTTGCTTGCTTTGCTATTTACACCACAAAG
GAAAAAGCTGCACTGCTATACAAGAAAATTATGGAAAAATATTCTGTAACCTTTATAAGTAGGCATAACA
GTTATAATCATAACATACTGTTTTTTCTTACTCCACACAGGCATAGAGTGTCTGCTATTAATAACTATGC
TCAAAAATTGTGTACCTTTAGCTTTTTAATTTGTAAAGGGGTTAATAAGGAATATTTGATGTATAGTGCC
TTGACTAGAGATCATAATCAGCCATACCACATTTGTAGAGGTTTTACTTGCTTTAAAAAACCTCCCACAC
CTCCCCCTGAACCTGAAACATAAAATGAATGCAATTGTTGTTGTTAACTTGTTTATTGCAGCTTATAATG
GTTACAAATAAAGCAATAGCATCACAAATTTCACAAATAAAGCATTTTTTTCACTGCATTCTAGTTGTGG
TTTGTCCAAACTCATCAATGTATCTTATCATGTCTGGATCAACTGGATAACTCAAGCTAACCAAAATCAT
CCCAAACTTCCCACCCCATACCCTATTACCACTGCCAATTACCTGTGGTTTCAT
